>Addgene plasmid #21583 | pCMV5-FLAG-MKK6-K82M | addgene partial sequence | sequence record 27248 | 21583 with CMV-F
GTGAACCGTCAGAATTGCCACCATGGACTACAAGGACGACGATGACAAGAATTCTGCAGGATCCCGGGTA
CCTCTAGAGATGTCTCAGTCGAAAGGCAAGAAGCGAAACCCTGGCCTTAAAATTCCAAAAGAAGCATTTG
AACAACCTCAGACCAGTTCCACACCACCTCGAGATTTAGACTCCAAGGCTTGCATTTCTATTGGAAATCA
GAACTTTGAGGTGAAGGCAGATGACCTGGAGCCTATAATGGAACTGGGACGAGGTGCGTACGGGGTGGTG
GAGAAGATGCGGCACGTGCCCAGCGGGCAGATCATGGCAGTGATGCGGATCCGAGCCACAGTAAATAGCC
AGGAACAGAAACGGCTACTGATGGATTTGGATATTTCCATGAGGACGGTGGACTGTCCATTCACTGTCAC
CTTTTATGGCGCACTGTTTCGGGAGGGTGATGTGTGGATCTGCATGGAGCTCATGGATACATCACTAGAT
AAATTCTACAAACAAGTTATTGATAAAGGCCAGACAATTCCAGAGGACATCTTAGGGAAAATAGCAGTTT
CTATTGTAAAAGCATTAGAACATTTACATAGTAAGCTGTCTGTCATTCACAGAGACGTCAAGCCTTCTAA
TGTACTCATCAATGCTCTCGGTCAAGTGAAGATGTGCGATTTTGGAATCAGTGGCTACTTGGTG
