[The description below was written by a language model from this plasmid's Addgene catalogue record.]
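Description:
pCMV5-FLAG-MKK6-K82M is a mammalian expression plasmid built on the pCMV5 backbone (about 4.7 kb without insert). It is maintained in bacteria as a high-copy plasmid under ampicillin selection. As the backbone name and the CMV forward sequencing primer indicate, expression of the insert is driven by the cytomegalovirus immediate-early promoter, which gives strong constitutive transcription in transfected mammalian cells. The record names no mammalian selection marker and provides no feature table, so other backbone elements and the insert size are not documented here.

The insert is human MKK6 (MAP2K6, also called MEK6 or SAPKK3), the dual-specificity MAP kinase kinase that phosphorylates and activates p38. It was cloned by restriction enzyme methods and fused to a FLAG epitope, which the depositor describes as M2-FLAG, meaning it is recognised by the M2 anti-FLAG antibody. The record does not say at which terminus the tag sits. The coding sequence carries a lysine 82 to methionine substitution, and the depositor describes this lysine mutant as inactive. Replacing a conserved ATP-binding lysine in the catalytic domain is a standard way to make a kinase-dead protein.

The tag allows the mutant to be detected by immunoblot or immunoprecipitated from cell lysates. A catalytically inactive MKK6 is typically used as a negative control alongside wild-type kinase, as a potential interfering mutant in p38 signalling, or as a substrate that cannot autophosphorylate in assays of upstream MAP kinase kinase kinases. These uses fit the associated study of tumor necrosis factor signalling to the SAPK/JNK and p38 pathways.
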