Addgene plasmid #21583: pCMV5-FLAG-MKK6-K82M
Depositing lab: John Kyriakis. Depositing organization: Massachusetts General Hospital. Publication: Tumor necrosis factor signaling to stress-activated protein kinase (SAPK)/Jun NH2-terminal kinase (JNK) and p38. Germinal center kinase couples TRAF2 to mitogen-activated protein kinase/ERK kinase kinase 1 and SAPK while receptor interacting protein associates with a mitogen-activated protein kinase kinase kinase upstream of MKK6 and p38. Yuasa T, Ohno S, Kehrl JH, Kyriakis JM. J Biol Chem. 1998 Aug 28. 273(35):22681-92. 10.1074/jbc.273.35.22681 PubMed 9712898.
Backbone
  Vector backbone: pCMV5
  Backbone manufacturer: Dr. David Russell, UTSW
  Backbone size w/o insert (bp): 4700
  Vector type: Mammalian Expression
Growth in bacteria
  Bacterial resistance: Ampicillin, 100 μg/mL
  Growth temperature: 37°C
  Growth strain: DH5alpha
  Copy number: High Copy
Gene/Insert
  Gene/Insert name: MKK6 (alt name: MEK6)
  Species: H. sapiens (human)
  Mutation: lysine 82 to methionine
  Entrez Gene: MAP2K6 (a.k.a. MAPKK6, MEK6, MKK6, PRKMK6, SAPKK-3, SAPKK3)
  Tag / fusion protein: FLAG
  Cloning method: Restriction Enzyme
  Sequencing primers: 5′ CMV Forward
Terms and licenses: Academic/Nonprofit Terms; Industry Terms: Not Available to Industry
Depositor comments: M2-FLAG, Lysine mutant, inactive
How to cite: pCMV5-FLAG-MKK6-K82M was a gift from John Kyriakis (Addgene plasmid # 21583 ; http://n2t.net/addgene:21583 ; RRID:Addgene_21583)
